>Addgene plasmid #140280 | pX300A-G+Nanog | addgene full sequence | sequence record 296192 | Addgene NGS Result
AGGTACCCGTTACATAACTTACGGTAAATGGCCCGCCTGGCTGACCGCCCAACGACCCCCGCCCATTGAC
GTCAATAGTAACGCCAATAGGGACTTTCCATTGACGTCAATGGGTGGAGTATTTACGGTAAACTGCCCAC
TTGGCAGTACATCAAGTGTATCATATGCCAAGTACGCCCCCTATTGACGTCAATGACGGTAAATGGCCCG
CCTGGCATTGTGCCCAGTACATGACCTTATGGGACTTTCCTACTTGGCAGTACATCTACGTATTAGTCAT
CGCTATTACCATGGTCGAGGTGAGCCCCACGTTCTGCTTCACTCTCCCCATCTCCCCCCCCTCCCCACCC
CCAATTTTGTATTTATTTATTTTTTAATTATTTTGTGCAGCGATGGGGGCGGGGGGGGGGGGGGGGCGCG
CGCCAGGSGGGGCGGGGCGGGGCGAGGGGCGGGGCGGGGCGAGGCGGAGAGGTGCGGCGGCAGCCAATCA
GAGCGGCGCGCTCCGAAAGTTTCCTTTTATGGCGAGGCGGCGGCGGCGGCGGCCCTATAAAAAGCGAAGC
GCGCGGCGGGCGGGAGTCGCTGCGCGCTGCCTTCGCCCCGTGCCCCGCTCCGCCGCCGCCTCGCGCCGCC
CGCCCCGGCTCTGACTGACCGCGTTACTCCCACAGGTGAGCGGGCGGGACGGCCCTTCTCCTCCGGGCTG
TAATTAGCTGAGCAAGAGGTAAGGGTTTAAGGGATGGTTGGTTGGTGGGGTATTAATGTTTAATTACCTG
GAGCACCTGCCTGAAATCACTTTTTTTCAGGTTGGACCGGTGCCACCATGGACTATAAGGACCACGACGG
AGACTACAAGGATCATGATATTGATTACAAAGACGATGACGATAAGATGGCCCCAAAGAAGAAGCGGAAG
GTCGGTATCCACGGAGTCCCAGCAGCCGACAAGAAGTACAGCATCGGCCTGGACATCGGCACCAACTCTG
TGGGCTGGGCCGTGATCACCGACGAGTACAAGGTGCCCAGCAAGAAATTCAAGGTGCTGGGCAACACCGA
CCGGCACAGCATCAAGAAGAACCTGATCGGAGCCCTGCTGTTCGACAGCGGCGAAACAGCCGAGGCCACC
CGGCTGAAGAGAACCGCCAGAAGAAGATACACCAGACGGAAGAACCGGATCTGCTATCTGCAAGAGATCT
TCAGCAACGAGATGGCCAAGGTGGACGACAGCTTCTTCCACAGACTGGAAGAGTCCTTCCTGGTGGAAGA
GGATAAGAAGCACGAGCGGCACCCCATCTTCGGCAACATCGTGGACGAGGTGGCCTACCACGAGAAGTAC
CCCACCATCTACCACCTGAGAAAGAAACTGGTGGACAGCACCGACAAGGCCGACCTGCGGCTGATCTATC
TGGCCCTGGCCCACATGATCAAGTTCCGGGGCCACTTCCTGATCGAGGGCGACCTGAACCCCGACAACAG
CGACGTGGACAAGCTGTTCATCCAGCTGGTGCAGACCTACAACCAGCTGTTCGAGGAAAACCCCATCAAC
GCCAGCGGCGTGGACGCCAAGGCCATCCTGTCTGCCAGACTGAGCAAGAGCAGACGGCTGGAAAATCTGA
TCGCCCAGCTGCCCGGCGAGAAGAAGAATGGCCTGTTCGGAAACCTGATTGCCCTGAGCCTGGGCCTGAC
CCCCAACTTCAAGAGCAACTTCGACCTGGCCGAGGATGCCAAACTGCAGCTGAGCAAGGACACCTACGAC
GACGACCTGGACAACCTGCTGGCCCAGATCGGCGACCAGTACGCCGACCTGTTTCTGGCCGCCAAGAACC
TGTCCGACGCCATCCTGCTGAGCGACATCCTGAGAGTGAACACCGAGATCACCAAGGCCCCCCTGAGCGC
CTCTATGATCAAGAGATACGACGAGCACCACCAGGACCTGACCCTGCTGAAAGCTCTCGTGCGGCAGCAG
CTGCCTGAGAAGTACAAAGAGATTTTCTTCGACCAGAGCAAGAACGGCTACGCCGGCTACATTGACGGCG
GAGCCAGCCAGGAAGAGTTCTACAAGTTCATCAAGCCCATCCTGGAAAAGATGGACGGCACCGAGGAACT
GCTCGTGAAGCTGAACAGAGAGGACCTGCTGCGGAAGCAGCGGACCTTCGACAACGGCAGCATCCCCCAC
CAGATCCACCTGGGAGAGCTGCACGCCATTCTGCGGCGGCAGGAAGATTTTTACCCATTCCTGAAGGACA
ACCGGGAAAAGATCGAGAAGATCCTGACCTTCCGCATCCCCTACTACGTGGGCCCTCTGGCCAGGGGAAA
CAGCAGATTCGCCTGGATGACCAGAAAGAGCGAGGAAACCATCACCCCCTGGAACTTCGAGGAAGTGGTG
GACAAGGGCGCTTCCGCCCAGAGCTTCATCGAGCGGATGACCAACTTCGATAAGAACCTGCCCAACGAGA
AGGTGCTGCCCAAGCACAGCCTGCTGTACGAGTACTTCACCGTGTATAACGAGCTGACCAAAGTGAAATA
CGTGACCGAGGGAATGAGAAAGCCCGCCTTCCTGAGCGGCGAGCAGAAAAAGGCCATCGTGGACCTGCTG
TTCAAGACCAACCGGAAAGTGACCGTGAAGCAGCTGAAAGAGGACTACTTCAAGAAAATCGAGTGCTTCG
ACTCCGTGGAAATCTCCGGCGTGGAAGATCGGTTCAACGCCTCCCTGGGCACATACCACGATCTGCTGAA
AATTATCAAGGACAAGGACTTCCTGGACAATGAGGAAAACGAGGACATTCTGGAAGATATCGTGCTGACC
CTGACACTGTTTGAGGACAGAGAGATGATCGAGGAACGGCTGAAAACCTATGCCCACCTGTTCGACGACA
AAGTGATGAAGCAGCTGAAGCGGCGGAGATACACCGGCTGGGGCAGGCTGAGCCGGAAGCTGATCAACGG
CATCCGGGACAAGCAGTCCGGCAAGACAATCCTGGATTTCCTGAAGTCCGACGGCTTCGCCAACAGAAAC
TTCATGCAGCTGATCCACGACGACAGCCTGACCTTTAAAGAGGACATCCAGAAAGCCCAGGTGTCCGGCC
AGGGCGATAGCCTGCACGAGCACATTGCCAATCTGGCCGGCAGCCCCGCCATTAAGAAGGGCATCCTGCA
GACAGTGAAGGTGGTGGACGAGCTCGTGAAAGTGATGGGCCGGCACAAGCCCGAGAACATCGTGATCGAA
ATGGCCAGAGAGAACCAGACCACCCAGAAGGGACAGAAGAACAGCCGCGAGAGAATGAAGCGGATCGAAG
AGGGCATCAAAGAGCTGGGCAGCCAGATCCTGAAAGAACACCCCGTGGAAAACACCCAGCTGCAGAACGA
GAAGCTGTACCTGTACTACCTGCAGAATGGGCGGGATATGTACGTGGACCAGGAACTGGACATCAACCGG
CTGTCCGACTACGATGTGGACCATATCGTGCCTCAGAGCTTTCTGAAGGACGACTCCATCGACAACAAGG
TGCTGACCAGAAGCGACAAGAACCGGGGCAAGAGCGACAACGTGCCCTCCGAAGAGGTCGTGAAGAAGAT
GAAGAACTACTGGCGGCAGCTGCTGAACGCCAAGCTGATTACCCAGAGAAAGTTCGACAATCTGACCAAG
GCCGAGAGAGGCGGCCTGAGCGAACTGGATAAGGCCGGCTTCATCAAGAGACAGCTGGTGGAAACCCGGC
AGATCACAAAGCACGTGGCACAGATCCTGGACTCCCGGATGAACACTAAGTACGACGAGAATGACAAGCT
GATCCGGGAAGTGAAAGTGATCACCCTGAAGTCCAAGCTGGTGTCCGATTTCCGGAAGGATTTCCAGTTT
TACAAAGTGCGCGAGATCAACAACTACCACCACGCCCACGACGCCTACCTGAACGCCGTCGTGGGAACCG
CCCTGATCAAAAAGTACCCTAAGCTGGAAAGCGAGTTCGTGTACGGCGACTACAAGGTGTACGACGTGCG
GAAGATGATCGCCAAGAGCGAGCAGGAAATCGGCAAGGCTACCGCCAAGTACTTCTTCTACAGCAACATC
ATGAACTTTTTCAAGACCGAGATTACCCTGGCCAACGGCGAGATCCGGAAGCGGCCTCTGATCGAGACAA
ACGGCGAAACCGGGGAGATCGTGTGGGATAAGGGCCGGGATTTTGCCACCGTGCGGAAAGTGCTGAGCAT
GCCCCAAGTGAATATCGTGAAAAAGACCGAGGTGCAGACAGGCGGCTTCAGCAAAGAGTCTATCCTGCCC
AAGAGGAACAGCGATAAGCTGATCGCCAGAAAGAAGGACTGGGACCCTAAGAAGTACGGCGGCTTCGACA
GCCCCACCGTGGCCTATTCTGTGCTGGTGGTGGCCAAAGTGGAAAAGGGCAAGTCCAAGAAACTGAAGAG
TGTGAAAGAGCTGCTGGGGATCACCATCATGGAAAGAAGCAGCTTCGAGAAGAATCCCATCGACTTTCTG
GAAGCCAAGGGCTACAAAGAAGTGAAAAAGGACCTGATCATCAAGCTGCCTAAGTACTCCCTGTTCGAGC
TGGAAAACGGCCGGAAGAGAATGCTGGCCTCTGCCGGCGAACTGCAGAAGGGAAACGAACTGGCCCTGCC
CTCCAAATATGTGAACTTCCTGTACCTGGCCAGCCACTATGAGAAGCTGAAGGGCTCCCCCGAGGATAAT
GAGCAGAAACAGCTGTTTGTGGAACAGCACAAGCACTACCTGGACGAGATCATCGAGCAGATCAGCGAGT
TCTCCAAGAGAGTGATCCTGGCCGACGCTAATCTGGACAAAGTGCTGTCCGCCTACAACAAGCACCGGGA
TAAGCCCATCAGAGAGCAGGCCGAGAATATCATCCACCTGTTTACCCTGACCAATCTGGGAGCCCCTGCC
GCCTTCAAGTACTTTGACACCACCATCGACCGGAAGAGGTACACCAGCACCAAAGAGGTGCTGGACGCCA
CCCTGATCCACCAGAGCATCACCGGCCTGTACGAGACACGGATCGACCTGTCTCAGCTGGGAGGCGACAA
AAGGCCGGCGGCCACGAAAAAGGCCGGCCAGGCAAAAAAGAAAAAGTAAGAATTCCTAGAGCTCGCTGAT
CAGCCTCGACTGTGCCTTCTAGTTGCCAGCCATCTGTTGTTTGCCCCTCCCCCGTGCCTTCCTTGACCCT
GGAAGGTGCCACTCCCACTGTCCTTTCCTAATAAAATGAGGAAATTGCATCGCATTGTCTGAGTAGGTGT
CATTCTATTCTGGGGGGTGGGGTGGGGCAGGACAGCAAGGGGGAGGATTGGGAAGAGAATAGCAGGCATG
CTGGGGAGCGGCCGCAGGAACCCCTAGTGATGGAGTTGGCCACTCCCTCTCTGCGCGCTCGCTCGCTCAC
TGAGGCCGGGCGACCAAAGGTCGCCCGACGCCCGGGCTTTGCCCGGGCGGCCTCAGTGAGCGAGCGAGCG
CGCAGCTGCCTGCAGGGGCGCCTGATGCGGTATTTTCTCCTTACGCATCTGTGCGGTATTTCACACCGCA
TA
[95 nt withheld, positions 5533-5627]
T
[46 nt withheld, positions 5629-5674]
C
[141 nt withheld, positions 5676-5816]
CCTTTGACGTTGGAGTCCACGTTCTTT
[37 nt withheld, positions 5844-5880]
ACTCTATCTCGGGCTATTCTTTTGATTTATAAGGGATTTTGCCGATTTCGGTCTATTGGTTAAAAAATGA
GCTGATTTAACAAAAATTTAACGCGAATTTTAACAAAATATTAACGTTTACAATTTTATGGTGCACTCTC
AGTACAATCTGCTCTGATGCCGCATAGTTAAGCCAGCCCCGACACCCGCCAACACCCGCTGACGCGCCCT
GACGGGCTTGTCTGCTCCCGGCATCCGCTTACAGACAAGCTGTGACCGTCTCCGGGAGCTGCATGTGTCA
GAGGTTTTCACCGTCATCACCGAAACGCGCGAGACGAAAGGGCCTCGTGATACGCCTATTTTTATAGGTT
AATGTCATGATAATAATGGTTTCTTAGACGTCAGGTGGCACTTTTCGGGGAAATGTGCGCGGAACCCCTA
TTTGTTTATTTTTCTAAATACATTCAAATATGTATCCGCTCATGAGACAATAACCCTGATAAATGCTTCA
ATAATATTGAAAAAGGAAGAGTATGAGTATTCAACATTTCCGTGTCGCCCTTATTCCCTTTTTTGCGGCA
TTTTGCCTTCCTGTTTTTGCTCACCCAGAAACGCTGGTGAAAGTAAAAGATGCTGAAGATCAGTTGGGTG
CACGAGTGGGTTACATCGAACTGGATCTCAACAGCGGTAAGATCCTTGAGAGTTTTCGCCCCGAAGAACG
TTTTCCAATGATGAGCACTTTTAAAGTTCTGCTATGTGGCGCGGTATTATCCCGTATTGACGCCGGGCAA
GAGCAACTCGGTCGCCGCATACACTATTCTCAGAATGACTTGGTTGAGTACTCACCAGTCACAGAAAAGC
ATCTTACGGATGGCATGACAGTAAGAGAATTATGCAGTGCTGCCATAACCATGAGTGATAACACTGCGGC
CAACTTACTTCTGACAACGATCGGAGGACCGAAGGAGCTAACCGCTTTTTTGCACAACATGGGGGATCAT
GTAACTCGCCTTGATCGTTGGGAACCGGAGCTGAATGAAGCCATACCAAACGACGAGCGTGACACCACGA
TGCCTGTAGCAATGGCAACAACGTTGCGCAAACTATTAACTGGCGAACTACTTACTCTAGCTTCCCGGCA
ACAATTAATAGACTGGATGGAGGCGGATAAAGTTGCAGGACCACTTCTGCGCTCGGCCCTTCCGGCTGGC
TGGTTTATTGCTGATAAATCTGGAGCCGGTGAGCGTGGAAGCCGCGGTATCATTGCAGCACTGGGGCCAG
ATGGTAAGCCCTCCCGTATCGTAGTTATCTACACGACGGGGAGTCAGGCAACTATGGATGAACGAAATAG
ACAGATCGCTGAGATAGGTGCCTCACTGATTAAGCATTGGTAACTGTCAGACCAAGTTTACTCATATATA
CTTTAGATTGATTTAAAACTTCATTTTTAATTTAAAAGGATCTAGGTGAAGATCCTTTTTGATAATCTCA
TGACCAAAATCCCTTAACGTGAGTTTTCGTTCCACTGAGCGTCAGACCCCGTAGAAAAGATCAAAGGATC
TTCTTGAGATCCTTTTTTTCTGCGCGTAATCTGCTGCTTGCAAACAAAAAAACCACCGCTACCAGCGGTG
GTTTGTTTGCCGGATCAAGAGCTACCAACTCTTTTTCCGAAGGTAACTGGCTTCAGCAGAGCGCAGATAC
CAAATACTGTTCTTCTAGTGTAGCCGTAGTTAGGCCACCACTTCAAGAACTCTGTAGCACCGCCTACATA
CCTCGCTCTGCTAATCCTGTTACCAGTGGCTGCTGCCAGTGGCGATAAGTCGTGTCTTACCGGGTTGGAC
TCAAGACGATAGTTACCGGATAAGGCGCAGCGGTCGGGCTGAACGGGGGGTTCGTGCACACAGCCCAGCT
TGGAGCGAACGACCTACACCGAACTGAGATACCTACAGCGTGAGCTATGAGAAAGCGCCACGCTTCCCGA
AGGGAGAAAGGCGGACAGGTATCCGGTAAGCGGCAGGGTCGGAACAGGAGAGCGCACGAGGGAGCTTCCA
GGGGGAAACGCCTGGTATCTTTATAGTCCTGTCGGGTTTCGCCACCTCTGACTTGAGCGTCGATTTTTGT
GATGCTCGTCAGGGGGGCGGAGCCTATGGAAAAACGCCAGCAACGCGGCCTTTTTACGGTTCCTGGCCTT
TTGCTGGCCTTTTGCTCACATGTGAGGGCCTATTTCCCATGATTCCTTCATATTTGCATATACGATACAA
GGCTGTTAGAGAGATAATTGGAATTAATTTGACTGTAAACACAAAGATATTAGTACAAAATACGTGACGT
AGAAAGTAATAATTTCTTGGGTAGTTTGCAGTTTTAAAATTATGTTTTAAAATGGACTATCATATGCTTA
CCGTAACTTGAAAGTATTTCGATTTCTTGGCTTTATATATCTTGTGGAAAGGACGAAACACCGGCGAGGG
CGATGCCACCTAGTTTTAGAGCTAGAAATAGCAAGTTAAAATAAGGCTAGTCCGTTATCAACTTGAAAAA
GTGGCACCGAGTCGGTGCTTTTTTGTTTTAGAGCTAGAAATAGCAAGTTAAAATAAGGCTAGTCCGTTTT
TAGCGCGTGCGCCAATTCTGCAGACAAATGGCTCTAGAGGCATGTGAGGGCCTATTTCCCATGATTCCTT
CATATTTGCATATACGATACAAGGCTGTTAGAGAGATAATTGGAATTAATTTGACTGTAAACACAAAGAT
ATTAGTACAAAATACGTGACGTAGAAAGTAATAATTTCTTGGGTAGTTTGCAGTTTTAAAATTATGTTTT
AAAATGGACTATCATATGCTTACCGTAACTTGAAAGTATTTCGATTTCTTGGCTTTATATATCTTGTGGA
AAGGACGAAACACCGCGTAAGTCTCATATTTCACCGTTTTAGAGCTAGAAATAGCAAGTTAAAATAAGGC
TAGTCCGTTATCAACTTGAAAAAGTGGCACCGAGTCGGTGCTTTTTTGTTTTAGAGCTAGAAATAGCAAG
TTAAAATAAGGCTAGTCCGTTTTTAGCGCGTGCGCCAATTCTGCAGACAAATGGCTCTAG
Features (pLannotate 1.2.2; 22 found; start..end, strand, type, name):
      8..293     +  enhancer       CMV enhancer: human cytomegalovirus immediate early enhancer; contains an 18-bp deletion relative to the standard CMV enhancer
    295..572     +  promoter       chicken β-actin promoter: No description available
    573..800     +  intron         hybrid intron: hybrid between chicken β-actin (CBA) and minute virus of mice (MMV) introns (Gray et al., 2011)
    938..2539    +  CDS            Cas9(N): N-terminal portion of Streptococcus pyogenes Cas9 (Zetsche et al., 2015)
   2540..5038    +  CDS            Cas9(C): C-terminal portion of Streptococcus pyogenes Cas9 (Zetsche et al., 2015)
   5039..5086    +  CDS            nucleoplasmin NLS: bipartite nuclear localization signal from nucleoplasmin
   5120..5231    +  polyA_signal   bGH poly(A) signal: bovine growth hormone polyadenylation signal
   5336..5476    +  repeat_region  AAV2 ITR: inverted terminal repeat of adeno-associated virus serotype 2 inverted
   5481..5532    -  misc_feature   bom (fragment): basis of mobility region from pBR322
   5551..6006    +  rep_origin     f1 ori (sequence partly withheld): f1 bacteriophage origin of replication; arrow indicates direction of (+) strand synthesis
   6007..6056    -  misc_feature   bom (fragment): basis of mobility region from pBR322
   6158..6193    -  CDS            rop (fragment): Rop protein, which maintains plasmids at low copy number; rop
   6288..6392    +  promoter       AmpR promoter: bla
   6393..7253    +  CDS            AmpR: β-lactamase; bla; confers resistance to ampicillin, carbenicillin, and related antibiotics
   7424..8012    +  rep_origin     ori: high-copy-number ColE1/pMB1/pBR322/pUC origin of replication
   8074..8314    +  promoter       U6 promoter: RNA polymerase III promoter for human U6 snRNA
   8323..8342    +  CDS            VN155(I152L) (fragment): improved N-terminal fragment of mVenus for use in bimolecular fluorescence complementation (BiFC) (Kodama and Hu, 2010)
   8343..8418    +  misc_RNA       gRNA scaffold: guide RNA scaffold for the Streptococcus pyogenes CRISPR/Cas9 system
   8425..8468    +  misc_RNA       gRNA scaffold (fragment): guide RNA scaffold for the Streptococcus pyogenes CRISPR/Cas9 system
   8516..8756    +  promoter       U6 promoter: RNA polymerase III promoter for human U6 snRNA
   8786..8861    +  misc_RNA       gRNA scaffold: guide RNA scaffold for the Streptococcus pyogenes CRISPR/Cas9 system
   8868..8911    +  misc_RNA       gRNA scaffold (fragment): guide RNA scaffold for the Streptococcus pyogenes CRISPR/Cas9 system
