[The description below was written by a language model from this plasmid's Addgene catalogue record and pLannotate feature annotations shown in this document.]
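Description:
pX300A-G+Nanog is a mammalian expression CRISPR/Cas9 plasmid built on the pX330A backbone. It delivers Streptococcus pyogenes Cas9 together with two single guide RNAs from one vector of about 8.95 kb. It is propagated in E. coli as a high-copy plasmid through a ColE1/pUC-type origin and selected with ampicillin via the β-lactamase gene. An f1 phage origin and a single AAV2 inverted terminal repeat are also annotated as backbone remnants. With only one ITR detected, nothing in the record suggests the plasmid is meant for AAV packaging.

Cas9 is driven by the CBh promoter, annotated here as its components: a CMV enhancer, the chicken β-actin promoter and a hybrid CBA/MVM intron. The coding sequence, which the annotation tool splits into N- and C-terminal portions that abut to form one continuous gene, ends in a nucleoplasmin bipartite nuclear localization signal and is followed by a bGH polyadenylation signal. Two tandem cassettes follow, each consisting of a human U6 RNA polymerase III promoter, a roughly 20-nt spacer and the S. pyogenes gRNA scaffold. The spacer in the first cassette is flagged as a fragment of an mVenus-derived sequence, which fits a "gBait" guide directed at a GFP-family bait sequence. The second cassette presumably carries the guide against the Nanog locus, although the table does not annotate that spacer.

According to the stated purpose, the plasmid cuts both gBait and the Nanog locus. This pairing is typical of knock-in strategies in which Cas9 cleaves the genomic target and a bait site on a co-delivered donor, but the record does not describe the donor or the species of the target cells.
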