Addgene plasmid #140280: pX300A-G+Nanog
Purpose: CRISPR/Cas9 plasmid encoding Cas9 and sgRNA against gBait and Nanog locus
Depositing lab: Yusuke Miyanari. Depositing organization: National Institute for Basic Biology. Publication: Genomic Profiling by ALaP-Seq Reveals Transcriptional Regulation by PML Bodies through DNMT3A Exclusion. Kurihara M, Kato K, Sanbo C, Shigenobu S, Ohkawa Y, Fuchigami T, Miyanari Y. Mol Cell. 2020 May 7;78(3):493-505.e8. doi: 10.1016/j.molcel.2020.04.004. Epub 2020 Apr 29. PubMed 32353257.
Backbone
  Vector backbone: pX330A
  Vector type: Mammalian Expression
Growth in bacteria
  Bacterial resistance: Ampicillin, 100 μg/mL
  Growth temperature: 37°C
  Growth strain: DH5alpha
  Copy number: High Copy
Gene/Insert
  Gene/Insert name: Cas9
  gRNA/shRNA sequence: GCGTAAGTCTCATATTTCACC
  Promoter: CBH
  Cloning method: Gibson Cloning
  Sequencing primers: 5′ ACGTCAATGACGGTAAATGG
Terms and licenses: Academic/Nonprofit Terms; Industry Terms: Not Available to Industry
How to cite: pX300A-G+Nanog was a gift from Yusuke Miyanari (Addgene plasmid # 140280 ; http://n2t.net/addgene:140280 ; RRID:Addgene_140280)
